Addgene plasmid #40407: LRRK2_1867_2143
Depositing lab: Michael J Fox Foundation MJFF. Depositing organization: Michael J Fox Foundation.
Backbone
  Vector backbone: pEMB017
  Backbone manufacturer: Emerald
  Vector type: Baculovirus
Growth in bacteria
  Bacterial resistance: Ampicillin, 100 μg/mL
  Growth temperature: 37°C
  Growth strain: Top10
  Copy number: High Copy
Gene/Insert
  Gene/Insert name: LRRK2
  Species: H. sapiens (human)
  Mutation: WT aa1867_2143
  Entrez Gene: LRRK2 (a.k.a. AURA17, DARDARIN, PARK8, RIPK7, ROCO2)
  Promoter: polH
  Tag / fusion protein: HisTev (N terminal on insert); GST-Tev (N terminal on insert)
  Cloning method: Restriction Enzyme; 5′ cloning site BamHI (destroyed during cloning); 3′ cloning site HindIII (destroyed during cloning)
  Sequencing primers: 5′ DSP2466For:GAATTTCGTCGACAGATC; 3′ DSP2466Rev:AATAACCCGGATCAGCTT
Terms and licenses: Academic/Nonprofit Terms; Industry Terms
How to cite: LRRK2_1867_2143 was a gift from Michael J Fox Foundation MJFF (Addgene plasmid # 40407 ; http://n2t.net/addgene:40407 ; RRID:Addgene_40407)
