[The description below was written by a language model from this plasmid's Addgene catalogue record and pLannotate feature annotations shown in this document.]
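Description:
LRRK2_1867_2143 is a baculovirus transfer plasmid built on the pEMB017 backbone (Emerald) for producing a fragment of human LRRK2 in insect cells. In bacteria it is maintained as a high-copy plasmid through a ColE1/pUC-type origin and selected with ampicillin via the β-lactamase gene. An f1 origin and a remnant of lacZα are also annotated. The expression region is flanked by AcMNPV sequences, with lef2 and ORF603 on one side and the ORF1629 recombination region on the other. These provide the homology arms for recombination with baculoviral DNA at the polyhedrin locus, moving the cassette into an infectious recombinant virus.

The payload is wild-type LRRK2 residues 1867 to 2143, a segment of the Parkinson's disease-associated serine/threonine kinase, driven by the very late polyhedrin (polH) promoter. The catalogue lists N-terminal His-TEV and GST-TEV tags. The feature table confirms a Schistosoma japonicum GST coding sequence upstream of the LRRK2 fragment, while the only histidine tag it detects is a short His stretch just downstream of the insert. The position of the His tag therefore differs between the two sources, and the TEV sites themselves are not annotated. TEV protease sites would allow removal of the affinity tags after purification. Oriented divergently from the polyhedrin promoter, a p6.9 late promoter drives E. coli β-glucuronidase (GUS), which can serve as a reporter for identifying recombinant virus. The insert was cloned through BamHI and HindIII sites that were destroyed in the process. The design suits expression and affinity purification of this LRRK2 fragment, although the record does not state a specific application.
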