Features (pLannotate 1.2.2; 15 found; start..end, strand, type, name):
    329..453     +  CDS            lef2: baculovirus late expression factor 2
    491..1096    +  CDS            ORF603: baculovirus ORF603 protein
   1167..2972    -  CDS            GUS: β-glucuronidase; uidA (or gusA) from E. coli
   2987..3302    -  promoter       p6.9 promoter: Autographa californica p6.9; baculovirus late basic protein promoter
   3317..3408    +  promoter       polyhedrin promoter: polh from Autographa californica; promoter for the baculovirus polyhedrin gene
   3469..4122    +  CDS            GST26_SCHJA: Experimental evidence at protein level: Swiss-Prot protein existence level 1. GST isoenzymes appear to play a central role in the parasite detoxification system. Other functions are also suspected including a role in increasing the solubility of haematin in the parasite gut. From Schistosoma japonicum (Blood fluke).
   4222..5052    +  CDS            LRRK2 (fragment): LRRK2_HUMAN - Also known as PARK8. Experimental evidence at protein level: Swiss-Prot protein existence level 1. Serine/threonine-protein kinase which phosphorylates a broad range of proteins involved in multiple processes such as neuronal plasticity, autophagy, and vesicle trafficking (PubMed:20949042, PubMed:22012985, PubMed:26824392, PubMed:29125462, PubMed:28720718, PubMed:29127255, PubMed:30398148, PubMed:29212815, PubMed:30635421, PubMed:21850687, PubMed:23395371, PubMed:17114044, PubMed:24687852, PubMed:26014385, PubMed:25201882). Is a key regulator of RAB GTPases by regulating the GTP/
   5078..5095    +  CDS            9xHis (fragment): 9xHis affinity tag
   5132..6489    +  misc_recomb    baculovirus recombination region (ORF1629): contains part of ORF1629
   6487..6564    -  CDS            P61 (fragment): P78_NPVAC - Experimental evidence at protein level: Swiss-Prot protein existence level 1. Plays a role in the transport of the nucleocapsids from the cytoplasm toward the host nucleus together with the host actin- polymerizing Arp2/3 complex. From Autographa californica nuclear polyhedrosis virus (AcMNPV).
   6752..7340    -  rep_origin     ori: high-copy-number ColE1/pMB1/pBR322/pUC origin of replication
   7511..8371    -  CDS            AmpR: β-lactamase; bla; confers resistance to ampicillin, carbenicillin, and related antibiotics
   8372..8476    -  promoter       AmpR promoter: bla
   8503..8958    +  rep_origin     f1 ori (sequence partly withheld): f1 bacteriophage origin of replication; arrow indicates direction of (+) strand synthesis
   8963..1       -  CDS            lacZα (fragment) (across the origin): LacZα fragment of β-galactosidase; lacZ fragment
>Addgene plasmid #40407 | LRRK2_1867_2143 | depositor full sequence | sequence record 52084 | LRRK2_1867_2143 sequence 9028 bps
GGAACGGCTCCGCCCACTATTAATGAAATTAAAAATTCCAATTTTAAAAAACGCAGCAAGAGAAACATTT
GTATGAAAGAATGCGTAGAAGGAAAGAAAAATGTCGTCGACATGCTGAACAACAAGATTAATATGCCTCC
GTGTATAAAAAAAATATTGAACGATTTGAAAGAAAACAATGTACCGCGCGGCGGTATGTACAGGAAGAGG
TTTATACTAAACTGTTACATTGCAAACGTGGTTTCGTGTGCCAAGTGTGAAAACCGATGTTTAATCAAGG
CTCTGACGCATTTCTACAACCACGACTCCAAGTGTGTGGGTGAAGTCATGCATCTTTTAATCAAATCCCA
AGATGTGTATAAACCACCAAACTGCCAAAAAATGAAAACTGTCGACAAGCTCTGTCCGTTTGCTGGCAAC
TGCAAGGGTCTCAATCCTATTTGTAATTATTGAATAATAAAACAATTATAAATGCTAAATTTGTTTTTTA
TTAACGATACAAACCAAACGCAACAAGAACATTTGTAGTATTATCTATAATTGAAAACGCGTAGTTATAA
TCGCTGAGGTAATATTTAAAATCATTTTCAAATGATTCACAGTTAATTTGCGACAATATAATTTTATTTT
CACATAAACTAGACGCCTTGTCGTCTTCTTCTTCGTATTCCTTCTCTTTTTCATTTTTCTCTTCATAAAA
ATTAACATAGTTATTATCGTATCCATATATGTATCTATCGTATAGAGTAAATTTTTTGTTGTCATAAATA
TATATGTCTTTTTTAATGGGGTGTATAGTACCGCTGCGCATAGTTTTTCTGTAATTTACAACAGTGCTAT
TTTCTGGTAGTTCTTCGGAGTGTGTTGCTTTAATTATTAAATTTATATAATCAATGAATTTGGGATCGTC
GGTTTTGTACAATATGTTGCCGGCATAGTACGCAGCTTCTTCTAGTTCAATTACACCATTTTTTAGCAGC
ACCGGATTAACATAACTTTCCAAAATGTTGTACGAACCGTTAAACAAAAACAGTTCACCTCCCTTTTCTA
TACTATTGTCTGCGAGCAGTTGTTTGTTGTTAAAAATAACAGCCATTGTAATGAGACGCACAAACTAATA
TCACAAACTGGAAATGTCTATCAATATATAGTTGCTGATCAGATCCTCATTGTTTGCCTCCCTGCTGCGG
TTTTTCACCGAAGTTCATGCCAGTCCAGCGTTTTTGCAGCAGAAAAGCCGCCGACTTCGGTTTGCGGTCG
CGAGTGAAGATCCCTTTCTTGTTACCGCCAACGCGCAATATGCCTTGCGAGGTCGCAAAATCGGCGAAAT
TCCATACCTGTTCACCGACGACGGCGCTGACGCGATCAAAGACGCGGTGATACATATCCAGCCATGCACA
CTGATACTCTTCACTCCACATGTCGGTGTACATTGAGTGCAGCCCGGCTAACGTATCCACGCCGTATTCG
GTGATGATAATCGGCTGATGCAGTTTCTCCTGCCAGGCCAGAAGTTCTTTTTCCAGTACCTTCTCTGCCG
TTTCCAAATCGCCGCTTTGGACATACCATCCGTAATAACGGTTCAGGCACAGCACATCAAAGAGATCGCT
GATGGTATCGGTGTGAGCGTCGCAGAACATTACATTGACGCAGGTGATCGGACGCGTCGGGTCGAGTTTA
CGCGTTGCTTCCGCCAGTGGCGCGAAATATTCCCGTGCACCTTGCGGACGGGTATCCGGTTCGTTGGCAA
TACTCCACATCACCACGCTTGGGTGGTTTTTGTCACGCGCTATCAGCTCTTTAATCGCCTGTAAGTGCGC
TTGCTGAGTTTCCCCGTTGACTGCCTCTTCGCTGTACAGTTCTTTCGGCTTGTTGCCCGCTTCGAAACCA
ATGCCTAAAGAGAGCGAAAAGCCGACAGCAGCAGTTTCATCAATCACCACGATGCCATGTTCATCTGCCC
AGTCGAGCATCTCTTCAGCGTAAGGGTAATGCGAGGTACGGTAGGAGTTGGCCCCAATCCAGTCCATTAA
TGCGTGGTCGTGCACCATCAGCACGTTATCGAATCCTTTGCCACGTAAGTCCGCATCTTCATGACGACCA
AAGCCAGTAAAGTAGAACGGTTTGTGGTTAATCAGGAACTGTTGGCCCTTCACTGCCACTGACCGGATGC
CGACGCGAAGCGGGTAGATATCACACTCTGTCTGGCTTTTGGCTGTGACGCACAGTTCATAGAGATAACC
TTCACCCGGTTGCCAGAGGTGCGGATTCACCACTTGCAAAGTCCCGCTAGTGCCTTGTCCAGTTGCAACC
ACCTGTTGATCCGCATCACGCAGTTCAACGCTGACATCACCATTGGCCACCACCTGCCAGTCAACAGACG
CGTGGTTACAGTCTTGCGCGACATGCGTCACCACGGTGATATCGTCCACCCAGGTGTTCGGCGTGGTGTA
GAGCATTACGCTGCGATGGATTCCGGCATAGTTAAAGAAATCATGGAAGTAAGACTGCTTTTTCTTGCCG
TTTTCGTCGGTAATCACCATTCCCGGCGGGATAGTCTGCCAGTTCAGTTCGTTGTTCACACAAACGGTGA
TACGTACACTTTTCCCGGCAATAACATACGGCGTGACATCGGCTTCAAATGGCGTATAGCCGCCCTGATG
CTCCATCACTTCCTGATTATTGACCCACACTTTGCCGTAATGAGTGACCGCATCGAAACGCAGCACGATA
CGCTGGCCTGCCCAACCTTTCGGTATAAAGACTTCGCGCTGATACCAGACGTTGCCCGCATAATTACGAA
TATCTGCATCGGCGAACTGATCGTTAAAACTGCCTGGCACAGCAATTGCCCGGCTTTCTTGTAACGCGCT
TTCCCACCAACGCTGATCAATTCCACAGTTTTCGCGATCCAGACTGAATGCCCACAGGCCGTCGAGTTTT
TTGATTTCACGGGTTGGGGTTTCTACAGGACGGACCATATTTATAGGTGTAATTTATGTAGCTGTAATTT
TTACCTTATTAATATTTTTTACGCTTTGCATTCGACGACTGAACTCCCAAATATATGTTTAACTCGTCTT
GGTCGTTTGAATTTTTGTTGCTGTGTTTCCTAATATTTTCCATCACCTTAAATATGTTATTGTAATCCTC
AATGTTGAACTTGCAATTGGACACGGCATAGTTTTCCATAGTCGTGTAAAACATGGTATTGGCTGCATTG
TAATACATCCGACTGAGCGGGTACGGATCTATGTGTTTGAGCAGCCTGTTCAAAAACTCTGCATCGTCGC
AAAACGGAATTTCGTCGACAGATCTGATCATGGAGATAATTAAAATGATAACCATCTCGCAAATAAATAA
GTATTTTACTGTTTTCGTAACAGTTTTGTAATAAAAAAACCTATAAATATAGGATCTATGCACCACCATC
ACCACCATCACCACGAGAACCTTTATTTCCAAGGATCAATGGCACCGATCCTGGGGTATTGGAAGATCAA
GGGCCTAGTGCAGCCCACTCGTCTGCTCCTGGAGTACCTAGAAGAGAAGTATGAGGAGCACCTTTATGAG
CGGGACGAGGGTGACAAGTGGCGCAATAAGAAATTCGAGCTAGGCTTGGAATTCCCCAATCTGCCTTATT
ACATCGATGGCGACGTTAAGTTGACTCAGTCCATGGCCATCATCCGCTACATCGCCGACAAGCACAATAT
GCTAGGCGGGTGCCCGAAGGAGCGAGCTGAGATCTCTATGTTGGAAGGGGCCGTGCTGGATATCCGCTAC
GGCGTGAGCCGCATTGCATACTCAAAGGATTTCGAGACCCTCAAGGTTGACTTCCTGTCAAAGCTGCCTG
AAATGCTAAAGATGTTCGAAGACCGTCTCTGTCATAAGACCTACCTGAACGGGGACCACGTGACACACCC
GGACTTTATGTTGTATGACGCTCTGGACGTCGTGCTTTATATGGACCCTATGTGCCTGGACGCTTTTCCC
AAACTAGTGTGTTTCAAGAAACGTATCGAAGCTATCCCTCAGATTGATAAGTACCTGAAGTCCTCAAAGT
ACATCGCCTGGCCCCTTCAAGGTTGGCAAGCCACATTTGGCGGTGGCGACCATCCTCCCAAGTCAGACCT
AGTGCCTAGGCACAACCAGACCAGCCTATATAAGAAAGCCGGGTCAGCTGCCGCTGTGCTGGAGGAGAAC
CTGTATTTCCAGGGCGGATCCAACATCATGCTCAACAACGATGAGCTCGAATTTGAACAAGCTCCAGAAT
TCCTGCTCGGCGACGGCTCTTTCGGCTCCGTATACCGTGCTGCTTATGAAGGCGAAGAAGTCGCCGTAAA
GATCTTCAACAAGCACACCTCGCTCCGTCTGCTCCGTCAGGAACTGGTCGTTCTGTGTCATCTGCACCAT
CCGAGCCTCATCTCCCTGCTGGCCGCTGGCATCCGTCCTCGTATGCTGGTGATGGAGCTGGCATCCAAGG
GCTCTCTCGACCGCCTGCTGCAGCAGGACAAGGCTTCTCTGACCCGTACTCTGCAGCATCGTATCGCTCT
GCATGTAGCTGACGGCCTGCGTTATCTTCATTCTGCAATGATCATTTATCGCGACCTGAAACCTCATAAT
GTACTGCTGTTTACTCTGTACCCGAACGCTGCCATCATCGCTAAGATTGCAGACTATGGTATTGCGCAGT
ACTGCTGCCGCATGGGCATTAAAACAAGCGAAGGTACGCCGGGTTTCCGTGCTCCAGAAGTGGCTCGTGG
CAACGTTATTTACAACCAGCAAGCTGACGTTTACTCGTTCGGTCTGCTCCTGTACGATATCCTGACTACC
GGCGGCCGTATCGTAGAAGGTCTGAAGTTCCCTAACGAATTCGACGAACTGGAAATCCAGGGCAAGCTGC
CAGACCCGGTTAAAGAATACGGTTGCGCTCCGTGGCCGATGGTAGAGAAGCTCATCAAACAGTGCCTTAA
AGAAAACCCTCAGGAACGTCCAACCTCTGCTCAAGTGTTCGACATCCTTAACAGCGCTGAACTCGTCTGT
CTGACTCGCCGTTGATAAGCTTTAGTAAGCACTCGAGCACCACCACCACCACCACTAACCTAGGTAGCTG
AGCGCATGCAAGCTGATCCGGGTTATTAGTACATTTATTAAGCGCTAGATTCTGTGCGTTGTTGATTTAC
AGACAATTGTTGTACGTATTTTAATAATTCATTAAATTTATAATCTTTAGGGTGGTATGTTAGAGCGAAA
ATCAAATGATTTTCAGCGTCTTTATATCTGAATTTAAATATTAAATCCTCAATAGATTTGTAAAATAGGT
TTCGATTAGTTTCAAACAAGGGTTGTTTTTCCGAACCGATGGCTGGACTATCTAATGGATTTTCGCTCAA
CGCCACAAAACTTGCCAAATCTTGTAGCAGCAATCTAGCTTTGTCGATATTCGTTTGTGTTTTGTTTTGT
AATAAAGGTTCGACGTCGTTCAAAATATTATGCGCTTTTGTATTTCTTTCATCACTGTCGTTAGTGTACA
ATTGACTCGACGTAAACACGTTAAATAGAGCTTGGACATATTTAACATCGGGCGTGTTAGCTTTATTAGG
CCGATTATCGTCGTCGTCCCAACCCTCGTCGTTAGAAGTTGCTTCCGAAGACGATTTTGCCATAGCCACA
CGACGCCTATTAATTGTGTCGGCTAACACGTCCGCGATCAAATTTGTAGTTGAGCTTTTTGGAATTATTT
CTGATTGCGGGCGTTTTTGGGCGGGTTTCAATCTAACTGTGCCCGATTTTAATTCAGACAACACGTTAGA
AAGCGATGGTGCAGGCGGTGGTAACATTTCAGACGGCAAATCTACTAATGGCGGCGGTGGTGGAGCTGAT
GATAAATCTACCATCGGTGGAGGCGCAGGCGGGGCTGGCGGCGGAGGCGGAGGCGGAGGTGGTGGCGGTG
ATGCAGACGGCGGTTTAGGCTCAAATGTCTCTTTAGGCAACACAGTCGGCACCTCAACTATTGTACTGGT
TTCGGGCGCCGTTTTTGGTTTGACCGGTCTGAGACGAGTGCGATTTTTTTCGTTTCTAATAGCTTCCAAC
AATTGTTGTCTGTCGTCTAAAGGTGCAGCGGGTTGAGGTTCCGTCGGCATTGGTGGAGCGGGCGGCAATT
CAGACATCGATGGTGGTGGTGGTGGTGGAGGCGCTGGAATGTTAGGCACGGGAGAAGGTGGTGGCGGCGG
TGCCGCCGGTATAATTTGTTCTGGTTTAGTTTGTTCGCGCACGATTGTGGGCACCGGCGCAGGCGCCGCT
GGCTGCACAACGGAAGGTCGTCTGCTTCGAGGCAGCGCTTGGGGTGGTGGCAATTCAATATTATAATTGG
AATACAAATCGTAAAAATCTGCTATAAGCATTGTAATTTCGCTATCGTTTACCGTGCCGATATTTAACAA
CCGCTCAATGTAAGCAATTGTATTGTAAAGAGATTGTCTCAAGCTCGGATCGATCCCGCACGCCGATAAC
AAGCCTTTTCATTTTTACTACAGCATTGTAGTGGCGAGACACTTCGCTGTCGTCGAGGTTTAAACGCTTC
CTCGCTCACTGACTCGCTGCGCTCGGTCGTTCGGCTGCGGCGAGCGGTATCAGCTCACTCAAAGGCGGTA
ATACGGTTATCCACAGAATCAGGGGATAACGCAGGAAAGAACATGTGAGCAAAAGGCCAGCAAAAGGCCA
GGAACCGTAAAAAGGCCGCGTTGCTGGCGTTTTTCCATAGGCTCCGCCCCCCTGACGAGCATCACAAAAA
TCGACGCTCAAGTCAGAGGTGGCGAAACCCGACAGGACTATAAAGATACCAGGCGTTTCCCCCTGGAAGC
TCCCTCGTGCGCTCTCCTGTTCCGACCCTGCCGCTTACCGGATACCTGTCCGCCTTTCTCCCTTCGGGAA
GCGTGGCGCTTTCTCATAGCTCACGCTGTAGGTATCTCAGTTCGGTGTAGGTCGTTCGCTCCAAGCTGGG
CTGTGTGCACGAACCCCCCGTTCAGCCCGACCGCTGCGCCTTATCCGGTAACTATCGTCTTGAGTCCAAC
CCGGTAAGACACGACTTATCGCCACTGGCAGCAGCCACTGGTAACAGGATTAGCAGAGCGAGGTATGTAG
GCGGTGCTACAGAGTTCTTGAAGTGGTGGCCTAACTACGGCTACACTAGAAGGACAGTATTTGGTATCTG
CGCTCTGCTGAAGCCAGTTACCTTCGGAAAAAGAGTTGGTAGCTCTTGATCCGGCAAACAAACCACCGCT
GGTAGCGGTGGTTTTTTTGTTTGCAAGCAGCAGATTACGCGCAGAAAAAAAGGATCTCAAGAAGATCCTT
TGATCTTTTCTACGGGGTCTGACGCTCAGTGGAACGAAAACTCACGTTAAGGGATTTTGGTCATGAGATT
ATCAAAAAGGATCTTCACCTAGATCCTTTTAAATTAAAAATGAAGTTTTAAATCAATCTAAAGTATATAT
GAGTAAACTTGGTCTGACAGTTACCAATGCTTAATCAGTGAGGCACCTATCTCAGCGATCTGTCTATTTC
GTTCATCCATAGTTGCCTGACTCCCCGTCGTGTAGATAACTACGATACGGGAGGGCTTACCATCTGGCCC
CAGTGCTGCAATGATACCGCGAGACCCACGCTCACCGGCTCCAGATTTATCAGCAATAAACCAGCCAGCC
GGAAGGGCCGAGCGCAGAAGTGGTCCTGCAACTTTATCCGCCTCCATCCAGTCTATTAATTGTTGCCGGG
AAGCTAGAGTAAGTAGTTCGCCAGTTAATAGTTTGCGCAACGTTGTTGCCATTGCTACAGGCATCGTGGT
GTCACGCTCGTCGTTTGGTATGGCTTCATTCAGCTCCGGTTCCCAACGATCAAGGCGAGTTACATGATCC
CCCATGTTGTGCAAAAAAGCGGTTAGCTCCTTCGGTCCTCCGATCGTTGTCAGAAGTAAGTTGGCCGCAG
TGTTATCACTCATGGTTATGGCAGCACTGCATAATTCTCTTACTGTCATGCCATCCGTAAGATGCTTTTC
TGTGACTGGTGAGTACTCAACCAAGTCATTCTGAGAATAGTGTATGCGGCGACCGAGTTGCTCTTGCCCG
GCGTCAATACGGGATAATACCGCGCCACATAGCAGAACTTTAAAAGTGCTCATCATTGGAAAACGTTCTT
CGGGGCGAAAACTCTCAAGGATCTTACCGCTGTTGAGATCCAGTTCGATGTAACCCACTCGTGCACCCAA
CTGATCTTCAGCATCTTTTACTTTCACCAGCGTTTCTGGGTGAGCAAAAACAGGAAGGCAAAATGCCGCA
AAAAAGGGAATAAGGGCGACACGGAAATGTTGAATACTCATACTCTTCCTTTTTCAATATTATTGAAGCA
TTTATCAGGGTTATTGTCTCATGAGCGGATACATATTTGAATGTATTTAGAAAAATAAACAAATAGGGGT
TCCGCGCACATTTCCCCGAAAAGTGCCACCTG
[124 nt withheld, positions 8503-8626]
C
[91 nt withheld, positions 8628-8718]
A
[49 nt withheld, positions 8720-8768]
CCTTTGACGTTGGAGTCCACGTTCTTT
[37 nt withheld, positions 8796-8832]
ACCCTATCTCGGTCTATTCTTTTGATTTATAAGGGATTTTGCCGATTTCGGCCTATTGGTTAAAAAATGA
GCTGATTTAACAAAAATTTAACGCGAATTTTAACAAAATATTAACGTTTACAATTTCCCATTCGCCATTC
AGGCTGCGCAACTGTTGGGAAGGGCGATCGGTGCGGGCCTCTTCGCTATTACGCCA
