>Addgene plasmid #40407 | LRRK2_1867_2143 | addgene partial sequence | sequence record 53104 | DSP2466Rev 5'-AATAACCCGGATCAGCTT-3'
GTGGTGGTGGTGGTGCTCGAGTGCTTACTAAAGCTTATCAACGGCGAGTCAGACAGACGAGTTCAGCGCT
GTTAAGGATGTCGAACACTTGAGCAGAGGTTGGACGTTCCTGAGGGTTTTCTTTAAGGCACTGTTTGATG
AGCTTCTCTACCATCGGCCACGGAGCGCAACCGTATTCTTTAACCGGGTCTGGCAGCTTGCCCTGGATTT
CCAGTTCGTCGAATTCGTTAGGGAACTTCAGACCTTCTACGATACGGCCGCCGGTAGTCAGGATATCGTA
CAGGAGCAGACCGAACGAGTAAACGTCAGCTTGCTGGTTGTAAATAACGTTGCCACGAGCCACTTCTGGA
GCACGGAAACCCGGCGTACCTTCGCTTGTTTTAATGCCCATGCGGCAGCAGTACTGCGCAATACCATAGT
CTGCAATCTTAGCGATGATGGCAGCGTTCGGGTACAGAGTAAACAGCAGTACATTATGAGGTTTCAGGTC
GCGATAAATGATCATTGCAGAATGAAGATAACGCAGGCCGTCAGCTACATGCAGAGCGATACGATGCTGC
AGAGTACGGGTCAGAGAAGCCTTGTCCTGCTGCAGCAGGCGGTCGAGAGAGCCCTTGGATGCCAGCTCCA
TCACCAGCATACGAGGACGGATGCCAGCGGCCAGCAGGGAGATGAGGCTCGGATGGTGCAGATGACACAG
AACGACCAGTTCCTGACGGAGCAGACGGAGCGAGGTGTGCTTGTTGAAGATCTTTACGGCGACTTCTTCG
CCTTCATAAGCAGCACGGTATACGGAGCCGAAAGAGCCGTC
