>Addgene plasmid #40407 | LRRK2_1867_2143 | addgene partial sequence | sequence record 53105 | DSP2466For 5'-GAATTTCGTCGACAGATC-3'
AATAAATAAGTATTTTACTGTTTTCGTAACAGTTTTGTAATAAAAAAACCTATAAATATAGGATCTATGC
ACCACCATCACCACCATCACCACGAGAACCTTTATTTCCAAGGATCAATGGCACCGATCCTGGGGTATTG
GAAGATCAAGGGCCTAGTGCAGCCCACTCGTCTGCTCCTGGAGTACCTAGAAGAGAAGTATGAGGAGCAC
CTTTATGAGCGGGACGAGGGTGACAAGTGGCGCAATAAGAAATTCGAGCTAGGCTTGGAATTCCCCAATC
TGCCTTATTACATCGATGGCGACGTTAAGTTGACTCAGTCCATGGCCATCATCCGCTACATCGCCGACAA
GCACAATATGCTAGGCGGGTGCCCGAAGGAGCGAGCTGAGATCTCTATGTTGGAAGGGGCCGTGCTGGAT
ATCCGCTACGGCGTGAGCCGCATTGCATACTCAAAGGATTTCGAGACCCTCAAGGTTGACTTCCTGTCAA
AGCTGCCTGAAATGCTAAAGATGTTCGAAGACCGTCTCTGTCATAAGACCTACCTGAACGGGGACCACGT
GACACACCCGGACTTTATGTTGTATGACGCTCTGGACGTCGTGCTTTATATGGACCCTATGTGCCTGGAC
GCTTTTCCCAAACTAGTGTGTTTCAAGAAACGTATCGAAGCTATCCCTCAGATTGATAAGTACCTGAAGT
CCTCAAAGTACATCGCCTGGCCCCTTCAAGGTTGGCAAGCCACATTTGGCGGTGGCGACCATCCTCCCAA
GTCAGACCTAGTGCCTAGGCACAACCAGACCAGCCTATATAAGAAAGCCGGGTCAGCTGCCGCTGTGCTG
GAGG
